Addgene plasmid #227872: pcDNA 3.3 C-MYC PDZD8(Δ451-839aa)
Purpose: Used for transfection of cells for expression of C-MYC PDZD8 (with deletion of aa 451-839)
Depositing lab: Sheng-cai Lin. Depositing organization: Xiamen University. Publication: AMPK targets PDZD8 to trigger carbon source shift from glucose to glutamine. Li M, Wang Y, Wei X, Cai WF, Wu J, Zhu M, Wang Y, Liu YH, Xiong J, Qu Q, Chen Y, Tian X, Yao L, Xie R, Li X, Chen S, Huang X, Zhang C, Xie C, Wu Y, Xu Z, Zhang B, Jiang B, Wang ZC, Li Q, Li G, Lin SY, Yu L, Piao HL, Deng X, Han J, Zhang CS, Lin SC. Cell Res. 2024 Jun 19. doi: 10.1038/s41422-024-00985-6. PubMed 38898113.
Backbone
  Vector backbone: pcDNA
  Vector type: Mammalian Expression
Growth in bacteria
  Bacterial resistance: Ampicillin, 100 μg/mL
  Growth temperature: 37°C
  Growth strain: DH5alpha
  Copy number: High Copy
Gene/Insert
  Gene/Insert name: PDZD8
  Species: H. sapiens (human)
  Mutation: deleted aa 451-839
  Entrez Gene: PDZD8 (a.k.a. IDDADF, PDZK8)
  Tag / fusion protein: MYC (C terminal on insert)
  Cloning method: Ligation Independent Cloning
Terms and licenses: Academic/Nonprofit Terms; Industry Terms: Not Available to Industry
How to cite: pcDNA 3.3 C-MYC PDZD8(Δ451-839aa) was a gift from Sheng-cai Lin (Addgene plasmid # 227872 ; http://n2t.net/addgene:227872 ; RRID:Addgene_227872)
