[The description below was written by a language model from this plasmid's Addgene catalogue record and pLannotate feature annotations shown in this document.]
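Description:
pcDNA 3.3 C-MYC PDZD8(Δ451-839aa) is a mammalian expression plasmid of about 7.8 kb built on a pcDNA-type backbone and intended for transfection into cultured cells. It is propagated in E. coli through a high-copy ColE1/pUC-type origin and selected with ampicillin via the β-lactamase gene and its native promoter. An f1 phage origin is also present, along with small backbone remnants (lac promoter/operator, CAP site, a lacI fragment and a partial bom region) that play no role in expression of the insert.

The payload is human PDZD8 carrying an internal deletion of amino acids 451–839, with a MYC epitope tag recorded at the C terminus of the insert. The automated annotation did not call the tag as a separate feature. It identifies a single PDZD8 fragment coding region, whose length is consistent with a truncated protein. Transcription is driven by the human cytomegalovirus immediate early enhancer and promoter, giving strong constitutive expression in most mammalian cell lines, and the transcript is terminated by the herpes simplex virus thymidine kinase polyadenylation signal; only a short reverse-oriented fragment of the bGH poly(A) signal is detected. A separate cassette, in which the SV40 enhancer/early promoter drives the neomycin phosphotransferase gene followed by the SV40 poly(A) signal, should allow G418 selection of stably transfected cells. A short ble fragment lies just downstream of the neo gene.

PDZD8 is annotated as a tethering protein linking endoplasmic reticulum and mitochondrial membranes. This deletion variant is suited to domain-mapping experiments, in which MYC-based detection or immunoprecipitation can test what the missing region contributes. The associated publication concerns AMPK targeting of PDZD8 in the shift from glucose to glutamine use.
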