Features (pLannotate 1.2.2; 18 found; start..end, strand, type, name):
     50..429     +  enhancer       CMV enhancer: human cytomegalovirus immediate early enhancer
    430..633     +  promoter       CMV promoter: human cytomegalovirus (CMV) immediate early promoter
    760..3051    +  CDS            PDZD8 (fragment): PDZD8_HUMAN - Also known as PDZK8. Experimental evidence at protein level: Swiss-Prot protein existence level 1. Molecular tethering protein that connects endoplasmic reticulum and mitochondria membranes (PubMed:29097544). PDZD8-dependent endoplasmic reticulum-mitochondria membrane tethering is essential for endoplasmic reticulum-mitochondria Ca(2+) transfer (PubMed:29097544). In neurons, involved in the regulation of dendritic Ca(2+) dynamics by regulating mitochondrial Ca(2+) uptake in neurons (PubMed:29097544). Plays an indirect role in the regulation of cell morphology and cytoskeletal org
   3192..3240    +  polyA_signal   HSV TK poly(A) signal: herpes simplex virus thymidine kinase polyadenylation signal (Cole and Stacy, 1985)
   3331..3347    -  polyA_signal   bGH poly(A) signal (fragment): bovine growth hormone polyadenylation signal
   3442..3870    +  rep_origin     f1 ori (sequence partly withheld): f1 bacteriophage origin of replication; arrow indicates direction of (+) strand synthesis
   3884..4213    +  promoter       SV40 promoter: SV40 enhancer and early promoter
   4280..5071    +  CDS            neo: KKA2_KLEPN - Also known as kan, nptII. Experimental evidence at protein level: Swiss-Prot protein existence level 1. Resistance to kanamycin, neomycin, paromomycin, ribostamycin, butirosin and gentamicin B. From Klebsiella pneumoniae.
   5097..5255    +  CDS            ble (fragment): BLE_KLEPN - Experimental evidence at protein level: Swiss-Prot protein existence level 1. Binding protein with a strong affinity to the bleomycin family of antibiotics. Binds to CL990; an antimitotic-antibiotic compound. From Klebsiella pneumoniae.
   5250..5371    +  polyA_signal   SV40 poly(A) signal: SV40 polyadenylation signal
   5444..5460    -  protein_bind   lac operator: The lac repressor binds to the lac operator to inhibit transcription in E. coli. This inhibition can be relieved by adding lactose or isopropyl-β-D-thiogalactopyranoside (IPTG). lac repressor encoded by lacI
   5468..5498    -  promoter       lac promoter: promoter for the E. coli lac operon
   5513..5534    -  protein_bind   CAP binding site: CAP binding activates transcription in the presence of cAMP. E. coli catabolite activator protein
   5547..5639    -  CDS            lacI (fragment): lac repressor; lacI; The lac repressor binds to the lac operator to inhibit transcription in E. coli. This inhibition can be relieved by adding lactose or isopropyl-β-D-thiogalactopyranoside (IPTG).
   5822..6410    -  rep_origin     ori: high-copy-number ColE1/pMB1/pBR322/pUC origin of replication
   6581..7441    -  CDS            AmpR: β-lactamase; bla; confers resistance to ampicillin, carbenicillin, and related antibiotics
   7442..7546    -  promoter       AmpR promoter: bla
   7605..7657    -  misc_feature   bom (fragment): basis of mobility region from pBR322
>Addgene plasmid #227872 | pcDNA 3.3 C-MYC PDZD8(Δ451-839aa) | addgene full sequence | sequence record 477869 | Addgene NGS Result
GTTAGGCGTTTTGCGCTGCTTCGCGATGTACGGGCCAGATATACGCGTTGACATTGATTATTGACTAGTT
ATTAATAGTAATCAATTACGGGGTCATTAGTTCATAGCCCATATATGGAGTTCCGCGTTACATAACTTAC
GGTAAATGGCCCGCCTGGCTGACCGCCCAACGACCCCCGCCCATTGACGTCAATAATGACGTATGTTCCC
ATAGTAACGCCAATAGGGACTTTCCATTGACGTCAATGGGTGGAGTATTTACGGTAAACTGCCCACTTGG
CAGTACATCAAGTGTATCATATGCCAAGTACGCCCCCTATTGACGTCAATGACGGTAAATGGCCCGCCTG
GCATTATGCCCAGTACATGACCTTATGGGACTTTCCTACTTGGCAGTACATCTACGTATTAGTCATCGCT
ATTACCATGGTGATGCGGTTTTGGCAGTACATCAATGGGCGTGGATAGCGGTTTGACTCACGGGGATTTC
CAAGTCTCCACCCCATTGACGTCAATGGGAGTTTGTTTTGGCACCAAAATCAACGGGACTTTCCAAAATG
TCGTAACAACTCCGCCCCATTGACGCAAATGGGCGGTAGGCGTGTACGGTGGGAGGTCTATATAAGCAGA
GCTCGTTTAGTGAACCGTCAGATCGCCTGGAGACGCCATCCACGCTGTTTTGACCTCCATAGAAGACACC
GGGACCGATCCAGCCTCCGGACTGAGCTCCTTAAGGTTAACTCTAGAGAATTCGGATCCATGGGGCTGCT
GCTCATGATCCTGGCGTCGGCCGTGCTGGGTTCCTTCCTCACGCTCCTCGCCCAGTTCTTCCTGCTGTAC
CGCAGACAGCCCGAGCCGCCGGCGGACGAGGCCGCCCGCGCGGGCGAGGGCTTCCGCTACATCAAGCCAG
TGCCGGGCCTGCTCCTAAGGGAGTACCTTTATGGCGGCGGCCGGGATGAGGAGCCCTCCGGAGCGGCCCC
TGAGGGCGGCGCGACCCCCACCGCGGCCCCCGAGACCCCCGCCCCGCCGACGCGGGAGACTTGCTACTTC
CTCAACGCCACCATCCTATTCCTGTTCCGGGAGTTGCGGGACACCGCGCTGACCCGCCGCTGGGTCACCA
AGAAGATCAAGGTGGAGTTCGAGGAGCTGCTGCAGACCAAGACGGCCGGGCGCCTGCTGGAGGGGCTGAG
CCTGCGGGACGTGTTCCTGGGCGAGACGGTGCCCTTCATCAAGACCATCCGGCTCGTGCGGCCAGTCGTG
CCCTCGGCCACCGGGGAGCCCGATGGCCCTGAAGGGGAGGCGCTGCCCGCCGCCTGCCCCGAGGAGCTGG
CCTTCGAGGCGGAGGTGGAGTACAACGGGGGCTTCCACCTGGCCATCGACGTGGACCTGGTCTTCGGCAA
GTCCGCCTACTTGTTTGTCAAGCTGTCCCGCGTGGTGGGAAGGCTGCGCTTGGTCTTTACGCGCGTGCCC
TTCACCCACTGGTTCTTCTCCTTCGTGGAAGACCCGCTGATCGACTTCGAGGTGCGCTCCCAGTTTGAAG
GGCGGCCCATGCCCCAGCTCACCTCCATCATCGTCAACCAGCTCAAGAAGATCATCAAGCGCAAGCACAC
CCTACCGAATTACAAGATCAGGTTTAAGCCGTTTTTTCCATACCAGACCTTGCAAGGATTTGAAGAAGAT
GAAGAGCATATCCATATACAACAATGGGCACTTACTGAAGGCCGTCTTAAAGTTACGTTGTTAGAATGTA
GCAGGTTACTCATTTTTGGATCCTATGACAGAGAGGCAAATGTTCATTGTACACTTGAGTTAAGCAGTAG
TGTTTGGGAAGAAAAACAGAGGAGTTCTATTAAGACGGTTGAATTAATAAAAGGAAATTTACAAAGTGTT
GGACTTACACTTCGTCTTGTCCAGTCAACTGATGGGTATGCTGGGCACGTCATCATTGAAACTGTGGCTC
CAAACTCGCCTGCTGCAATTGCAGATCTTCAGCGGGGAGATCGACTTATCGCCATTGGAGGTGTGAAAAT
CACATCAACACTGCAAGTGTTGAAGCTTATCAAGCAGGCTGGTGACCGAGTCCTGGTGTACTATGAAAGG
CCTGTTAAACACAGTTTTCAGGATACTCAGTTCCAGAACCCAACATGGTGTGACTACTGTAAGAAAAAAG
TTTGGACTAAAGCAGCTTCCCAGTGTATGTTTTGTGCTTATGTTTGCCATAAAAAATGTCAAGAAAAGTG
TCTAGCTGAGACTTCTGTTTGTGGAGCAACTGATAGGCGAATAGACAGGACACTGAAAAACCTTAGGCTG
GAAGGACAGGAAACCCTCTTAGGCCTGCCTCCTCGTGTTGATGCTGAAGCTAGCAAGTCAGTCAATAAAA
CAACAGGTTTGACAAGGCATATTATCAATACTAGTTCTCGTTTATTAAATTTGCGTCAAGTCTCTAAAAC
TCGCCTTTCTGAACCAGGAACCGATCTCGTAGAACCTTCACCAAAACACACACCCAACACGTCAGACAAC
GAAGGCAGTGACACGGAGGTCTGTGGTCCAAACAGTCCTTCTAAACGGGGAAACAGCACAGGAATAAAGT
TAGTGAGAAAAGAGGGTGGTCTGGATGACAGTGTTTTCATTGCAGTTAAAGAAATTGGTCGTGATCTGTA
CAGGGGCTTGCCTACAGAGGAAAGGATCCAGAAACTAGAGTTCATGTTGGATAAGCTACAGAATGAAATT
GATCAGGAGTTGGAACACAATAATTCCCTTGTTAGAGAAGAAAAAGAGACAACTGATACAAGGAAAAAAT
CACTTCTTTCTGCTGCCTTAGCTAAATCAGGTGAAAGGCTACAAGCTCTAACACTTCTTATGATTCACTA
CAGAGCAGGCATTGAAGATATAGAAACTTTAGAAAGTCTGTCTTTAGACCAGCACTCCAAAAAAATAAGC
AAGTACACAGATGATACAGAAGAAGACCTTGATAATGAAATAAGCCAACTAATAGACTCTCAGCCATTCA
GCAGCATATCAGATGACTTATTTGGCCCATCCGAGTCTGTGCTCGAGCCATGGAAGCTTATGGAACAAAA
ACTCATCTCAGAAGAGGATCTGGATATCTAACTGACTGAACCGGTGGTCCAAACGGGGGAGGCTAACTGA
AACACGGAAGGAGACAATACCGGAAGGAACCCGCGCTATGACGGCAATAAAAAGACAGAATAAAACGCAC
GGGTGTTGGGTCGTTTGTTCATAAACGCGGGGTTCGGTCCCAGGGCTGGCACTCTGTCGATACCCCACCG
AGACCCCATTGGGGCCAATACGCCCGCGTTTCTTCCTTTTCCCCACCCCACCCCCCAAGTTCGGGTGAAG
GCCCAGGGCTCGCAGCCAACGTCGGGGCGGCAGGCCCTGCCATAGCAGATCTGCGCAGCTGGGGCTCTAG
GGGGTATCCCC
[124 nt withheld, positions 3442-3565]
C
[91 nt withheld, positions 3567-3657]
A
[49 nt withheld, positions 3659-3707]
CCTTTGACGTTGGAGTCCACGTTCTTT
[37 nt withheld, positions 3735-3771]
ACCCTATCTCGGTCTATTCTTTTGATTTATAAGGGATTTTGCCGATTTCGGCCTATTGGTTAAAAAATGA
GCTGATTTAACAAAAATTTAACGCGAATTAATTCTGTGGAATGTGTGTCAGTTAGGGTGTGGAAAGTCCC
CAGGCTCCCCAGCAGGCAGAAGTATGCAAAGCATGCATCTCAATTAGTCAGCAACCAGGTGTGGAAAGTC
CCCAGGCTCCCCAGCAGGCAGAAGTATGCAAAGCATGCATCTCAATTAGTCAGCAACCATAGTCCCGCCC
CTAACTCCGCCCATCCCGCCCCTAACTCCGCCCAGTTCCGCCCATTCTCCGCCCCATGGCTGACTAATTT
TTTTTATTTATGCAGAGGCCGAGGCCGCCTCTGCCTCTGAGCTATTCCAGAAGTAGTGAGGAGGCTTTTT
TGGAGGCCTAGGCTTTTGCAAAAAGCTCCCGGGAGCTTGTATATCCATTTTCGGATCTGATCAAGAGACA
GGATGAGGATCGTTTCGCATGATTGAACAAGATGGATTGCACGCAGGTTCTCCGGCCGCTTGGGTGGAGA
GGCTATTCGGCTATGACTGGGCACAACAGACAATCGGCTGCTCTGATGCCGCCGTGTTCCGGCTGTCAGC
GCAGGGGCGCCCGGTTCTTTTTGTCAAGACCGACCTGTCCGGTGCCCTGAATGAACTGCAGGACGAGGCA
GCGCGGCTATCGTGGCTGGCCACGACGGGCGTTCCTTGCGCAGCTGTGCTCGACGTTGTCACTGAAGCGG
GAAGGGACTGGCTGCTATTGGGCGAAGTGCCGGGGCAGGATCTCCTGTCATCTCACCTTGCTCCTGCCGA
GAAAGTATCCATCATGGCTGATGCAATGCGGCGGCTGCATACGCTTGATCCGGCTACCTGCCCATTCGAC
CACCAAGCGAAACATCGCATCGAGCGAGCACGTACTCGGATGGAAGCCGGTCTTGTCGATCAGGATGATC
TGGACGAAGAGCATCAGGGGCTCGCGCCAGCCGAACTGTTCGCCAGGCTCAAGGCGCGCATGCCCGACGG
CGAGGATCTCGTCGTGACCCATGGCGATGCCTGCTTGCCGAATATCATGGTGGAAAATGGCCGCTTTTCT
GGATTCATCGACTGTGGCCGGCTGGGTGTGGCGGACCGCTATCAGGACATAGCGTTGGCTACCCGTGATA
TTGCTGAAGAGCTTGGCGGCGAATGGGCTGACCGCTTCCTCGTGCTTTACGGTATCGCCGCTCCCGATTC
GCAGCGCATCGCCTTCTATCGCCTTCTTGACGAGTTCTTCTGAGCGGGACTCTGGGGTTCGCGAAATGAC
CGACCAAGCGACGCCCAACCTGCCATCACGAGATTTCGATTCCACCGCCGCCTTCTATGAAAGGTTGGGC
TTCGGAATCGTTTTCCGGGACGCCGGCTGGATGATCCTCCAGCGCGGGGATCTCATGCTGGAGTTCTTCG
CCCACCCCAACTTGTTTATTGCAGCTTATAATGGTTACAAATAAAGCAATAGCATCACAAATTTCACAAA
TAAAGCATTTTTTTCACTGCATTCTAGTTGTGGTTTGTCCAAACTCATCAATGTATCTTATCATGTCTGT
ATACCGTCGACCTCTAGCTAGAGCTTGGCGTAATCATGGTCATAGCTGTTTCCTGTGTGAAATTGTTATC
CGCTCACAATTCCACACAACATACGAGCCGGAAGCATAAAGTGTAAAGCCTGGGGTGCCTAATGAGTGAG
CTAACTCACATTAATTGCGTTGCGCTCACTGCCCGCTTTCCAGTCGGGAAACCTGTCGTGCCAGCTGCAT
TAATGAATCGGCCAACGCGCGGGGAGAGGCGGTTTGCGTATTGGGCGCTCTTCCGCTTCCTCGCTCACTG
ACTCGCTGCGCTCGGTCGTTCGGCTGCGGCGAGCGGTATCAGCTCACTCAAAGGCGGTAATACGGTTATC
CACAGAATCAGGGGATAACGCAGGAAAGAACATGTGAGCAAAAGGCCAGCAAAAGGCCAGGAACCGTAAA
AAGGCCGCGTTGCTGGCGTTTTTCCATAGGCTCCGCCCCCCTGACGAGCATCACAAAAATCGACGCTCAA
GTCAGAGGTGGCGAAACCCGACAGGACTATAAAGATACCAGGCGTTTCCCCCTGGAAGCTCCCTCGTGCG
CTCTCCTGTTCCGACCCTGCCGCTTACCGGATACCTGTCCGCCTTTCTCCCTTCGGGAAGCGTGGCGCTT
TCTCATAGCTCACGCTGTAGGTATCTCAGTTCGGTGTAGGTCGTTCGCTCCAAGCTGGGCTGTGTGCACG
AACCCCCCGTTCAGCCCGACCGCTGCGCCTTATCCGGTAACTATCGTCTTGAGTCCAACCCGGTAAGACA
CGACTTATCGCCACTGGCAGCAGCCACTGGTAACAGGATTAGCAGAGCGAGGTATGTAGGCGGTGCTACA
GAGTTCTTGAAGTGGTGGCCTAACTACGGCTACACTAGAAGAACAGTATTTGGTATCTGCGCTCTGCTGA
AGCCAGTTACCTTCGGAAAAAGAGTTGGTAGCTCTTGATCCGGCAAACAAACCACCGCTGGTAGCGGTGG
TTTTTTTGTTTGCAAGCAGCAGATTACGCGCAGAAAAAAAGGATCTCAAGAAGATCCTTTGATCTTTTCT
ACGGGGTCTGACGCTCAGTGGAACGAAAACTCACGTTAAGGGATTTTGGTCATGAGATTATCAAAAAGGA
TCTTCACCTAGATCCTTTTAAATTAAAAATGAAGTTTTAAATCAATCTAAAGTATATATGAGTAAACTTG
GTCTGACAGTTACCAATGCTTAATCAGTGAGGCACCTATCTCAGCGATCTGTCTATTTCGTTCATCCATA
GTTGCCTGACTCCCCGTCGTGTAGATAACTACGATACGGGAGGGCTTACCATCTGGCCCCAGTGCTGCAA
TGATACCGCGAGACCCACGCTCACCGGCTCCAGATTTATCAGCAATAAACCAGCCAGCCGGAAGGGCCGA
GCGCAGAAGTGGTCCTGCAACTTTATCCGCCTCCATCCAGTCTATTAATTGTTGCCGGGAAGCTAGAGTA
AGTAGTTCGCCAGTTAATAGTTTGCGCAACGTTGTTGCCATTGCTACAGGCATCGTGGTGTCACGCTCGT
CGTTTGGTATGGCTTCATTCAGCTCCGGTTCCCAACGATCAAGGCGAGTTACATGATCCCCCATGTTGTG
CAAAAAAGCGGTTAGCTCCTTCGGTCCTCCGATCGTTGTCAGAAGTAAGTTGGCCGCAGTGTTATCACTC
ATGGTTATGGCAGCACTGCATAATTCTCTTACTGTCATGCCATCCGTAAGATGCTTTTCTGTGACTGGTG
AGTACTCAACCAAGTCATTCTGAGAATAGTGTATGCGGCGACCGAGTTGCTCTTGCCCGGCGTCAATACG
GGATAATACCGCGCCACATAGCAGAACTTTAAAAGTGCTCATCATTGGAAAACGTTCTTCGGGGCGAAAA
CTCTCAAGGATCTTACCGCTGTTGAGATCCAGTTCGATGTAACCCACTCGTGCACCCAACTGATCTTCAG
CATCTTTTACTTTCACCAGCGTTTCTGGGTGAGCAAAAACAGGAAGGCAAAATGCCGCAAAAAAGGGAAT
AAGGGCGACACGGAAATGTTGAATACTCATACTCTTCCTTTTTCAATATTATTGAAGCATTTATCAGGGT
TATTGTCTCATGAGCGGATACATATTTGAATGTATTTAGAAAAATAAACAAATAGGGGTTCCGCGCACAT
TTCCCCGAAAAGTGCCACCTGACGTCGACGGATCGGGAGATCTCCCGATCCCCTATGGTGCACTCTCAGT
ACAATCTGCTCTGATGCCGCATAGTTAAGCCAGTATCTGCTCCCTGCTTGTGTGTTGGAGGTCGCTGAGT
AGTGCGCGAGCAAAATTTAAGCTACAACAAGGCAAGGCTTGACCGACAATTGCATGAAGAATCTGCTTAG
G
